>Addgene plasmid #193999 | pcDNA3.1(+)-myc-OGA(GS-544)C181-D174N | addgene full sequence | sequence record 379375 | Addgene NGS Result
TAGAAAAATAAACAAATAGGGGTTCCGCGCACATTTCCCCGAAAAGTGCCACCTGACGTCGACGGATCGG
GAGATCTCCCGATCCCCTATGGTGCACTCTCAGTACAATCTGCTCTGATGCCGCATAGTTAAGCCAGTAT
CTGCTCCCTGCTTGTGTGTTGGAGGTCGCTGAGTAGTGCGCGAGCAAAATTTAAGCTACAACAAGGCAAG
GCTTGACCGACAATTGCATGAAGAATCTGCTTAGGGTTAGGCGTTTTGCGCTGCTTCGCGATGTACGGGC
CAGATATACGCGTTGACATTGATTATTGACTAGTTATTAATAGTAATCAATTACGGGGTCATTAGTTCAT
AGCCCATATATGGAGTTCCGCGTTACATAACTTACGGTAAATGGCCCGCCTGGCTGACCGCCCAACGACC
CCCGCCCATTGACGTCAATAATGACGTATGTTCCCATAGTAACGCCAATAGGGACTTTCCATTGACGTCA
ATGGGTGGAGTATTTACGGTAAACTGCCCACTTGGCAGTACATCAAGTGTATCATATGCCAAGTACGCCC
CCTATTGACGTCAATGACGGTAAATGGCCCGCCTGGCATTATGCCCAGTACATGACCTTATGGGACTTTC
CTACTTGGCAGTACATCTACGTATTAGTCATCGCTATTACCATGGTGATGCGGTTTTGGCAGTACATCAA
TGGGCGTGGATAGCGGTTTGACTCACGGGGATTTCCAAGTCTCCACCCCATTGACGTCAATGGGAGTTTG
TTTTGGCACCAAAATCAACGGGACTTTCCAAAATGTCGTAACAACTCCGCCCCATTGACGCAAATGGGCG
GTAGGCGTGTACGGTGGGAGGTCTATATAAGCAGAGCTCTCTGGCTAACTAGAGAACCCACTGCTTACTG
GCTTATCGAAATTAATACGACTCACTATAGGGAGACCCAAGCTGGCGAGCGTTTAAGCTTGAGCAATGGA
GCAGAAGCTGATCAGCGAGGAGGATCTGGCGATCGCAATGGTGCAGAAGGAGAGTCAAGCGACGTTGGAG
GAGCGGGAGAGCGAGCTCAGCTCCAACCCTGCCGCCTCTGCGGGGGCATCGCTGGAGCCGCCGGCAGCTC
CGGCACCCGGAGAAGACAACCCCGCCGGGGCTGGGGGAGCGGCGGTGGCCGGGGCCGCAGGAGGGGCTCG
GCGGTTCCTCTGCGGTGTGGTGGAAGGATTTTATGGAAGACCTTGGGTTATGGAACAGAGAAAAGAACTC
TTTAGAAGGCTCCAGAAATGGGAATTAAATACATACTTGTATGCCCCAAAAGATGACTACAAACATAGGA
TGTTTTGGCGAGAGATGTATTCAGTGGAGGAAGCTGAGCAACTTATGACTCTCATCTCTGCTGCACGAGA
ATATGAGATAGAGTTCATCTATGCGATCTCACCTGGATTGGATATCACTTTTTCTAACCCCAAGGAAGTA
TCCACATTGAAACGTAAATTGGACCAGGTTTCTCAGTTTGGGTGCAGATCATTTGCTTTGCTTTTTAATG
ATATAGACCATAATATGTGCCTTGCCGAGGGTACCCGAATCTTCGATCCGGTCACTGGTACAACGCATCG
CATCGAGGATGTTGTCGATGGGCGCAAGCCTATTCATGTCGTGGCTGCTGCCAAGGACGGAACGCTGCTC
GCGCGGCCCGTGGTGTCCTGGTTCGACCAGGGAACGCGGGATGTGATCGGGTTGCGGATCGCCGGTGGCG
CCATCGTGTGGGCGACACCCGATCACAAGGTGCTGACAGAGTACGGCTGGCGTGCCGCCGGGGAACTCCG
CAAGGGAGACAGGGTGGCCGGACCGGGTGGTTCTGGTAACAGCCTGGCCTTGTCCCTGACGGCCGACCAG
ATGGTCAGTGCCTTGTTGGATGCTGAGCCCCCCATACTCTATTCCGAGTATGATCCTACCAGTCCCTTCA
GTGAAGCTTCGATGATGGGCTTACTGACCAACCTGGCAGACAGGGAGCTGGTTCACATGATCAACTGGGC
GAAGAGGGTGCCAGGCTTTGTGGATTTGACCCTCCATGATCAGGCCCACCTTCTAGAACGTGCCTGGCTA
GAGATCCTGATGATTGGTCTCGTCTGGCGCTCCATGGAGCACCCAGGGAAGCTACTGTTTGCTCCTAACT
TGCTCTTGGACAGGAACCAGGGAAAATGTGTAGAGGGCATGGTGGAGATCTTCGACATGCTGCTGGCTAC
ATCATCTCGGTTCCGCATGATGAATCTGCAGGGAGAGGAGTTTGTGTGCCTCAAATCTATTATTTTGCTT
AATTCTGGAGTGTACACATTTCTGTCCAGCACCCTGAAGTCTCTGGAAGAGAAGGACCATATCCACCGAG
CCCTGGACAAGATCACGGACACTTTGATCCACCTGATGGCCAAGGCAGGCCTGACCCTGCAGCAGCAGCA
CCAGCGGCTGGCCCAGCTCCTCCTCATCCTCTCCCACATCAGGCACATGAGTAACAAAGGAATGGAGCAT
CTGTACAGCATGAAGTACAAGAACGTGGTGCCCCTCTATGACCTGCTGCTGGAGATGCTGGACGCCCACC
GCCTACATGCGGGTGGTTCTGGTGCTAGCCGCGTGCAGGCGTTCGCGGATGCCCTGGATGACAAATTCCT
GCACGACATGCTGGCGGAAGGACTCCGCTATTCCGTGATCCGAGAAGTGCTGCCAACGCGGCGGGCACGA
ACGTTCGACCTCGAGGTCGAGGAACTGCACACCCTCGTCGCCGAAGGGGTTGTCGTGCACAACTGCGCAG
CAGACAAAGAGGTATTCAGTTCTTTTGCTCATGCCCAAGTCTCCATCACAAATGAAATCTATCAGTACCT
AGGAGAGCCAGAAACTTTCCTCTTCTGTCCCACAGAATACTGTGGCACTTTCTGTTATCCAAATGTGTCT
CAGTCTCCATATTTAAGGACTGTGGGTGAAAAGCTTCTACCTGGAATTGAAGTGCTTTGGACAGGTCCCA
AAGTTGTTTCTAAAGAAATTCCAGTAGAGTCCATCGAAGAGGTTTCTAAGATTATTAAGAGAGCTCCAGT
AATCTGGGATAACATTCATGCTAATGATTATGATCAGAAGAGACTGTTTCTGGGCCCGTACAAAGGAAGA
TCCACAGAACTCATCCCACGGTTAAAAGGAGTCCTCACTAATCCAAATTGTGAATTTGAAGCCAACTACG
TTGCTATCCACACCCTTGCCACCTGGTACAAATCAAACATGAATGGAGTGAGAAAAGATGTAGTGATGAC
TGACAGTGAAGATAGTACTGTGTCCATCCAGATAAAATTAGAAAATGAAGGCAGTGATGAAGATATTGAA
ACTGATGTACTCTATAGTCCACAGATGGCTCTAAAGCTAGCATTAACAGAATGGTTGCAAGAGTTTGGTG
TGCCTCATCAATACAGCAGTAGGGGAAGCGGCTCCGGAAGTGGATCTGGAAGTGGATCCGGAAGCGGAGA
AAAGCCTTTGTACACTGCGGAACCAGTGACCCTGGAGGATTTGCAGTTACTTGCTGATCTATTCTACCTT
CCTTACGAGCATGGACCCAAAGGAGCACAGATGTTACGGGAATTTCAATGGCTTCGAGCAAATAGTAGTG
TTGTCAGTGTCAATTGCAAAGGAAAAGACTCTGAAAAAATTGAAGAATGGCGGTCACGAGCAGCCAAGTT
TGAAGAGATGTGTGGACTAGTGATGGGAATGTTCACTCGGCTCTCCAATTGTGCCAACAGGACAATTCTT
TATGACATGTACTCCTATGTTTGGGATATCAAGAGTATAATGTCTATGGTGAAGTCTTTTGTACAGTGGT
TAGGGTGTCGTAGTCATTCTTCAGCACAATTCTTAATTGGAGACCAAGAACCCTGGGCCTTTAGAGGTGG
TCTAGCAGGAGAGTTCCAGCGTTTGCTGCCAATTGATGGGGCAAATGATCTCTTTTTTCAGCCACCTTAA
GTCTAGAGGGCCCGTTTAAACCCGCTGATCAGCCTCGACTGTGCCTTCTAGTTGCCAGCCATCTGTTGTT
TGCCCCTCCCCCGTGCCTTCCTTGACCCTGGAAGGTGCCACTCCCACTGTCCTTTCCTAATAAAATGAGG
AAATTGCATCGCATTGTCTGAGTAGGTGTCATTCTATTCTGGGGGGTGGGGTGGGGCAGGACAGCAAGGG
GGAGGATTGGGAAGACAATAGCAGGCATGCTGGGGATGCGGTGGGCTCTATGGCTTCTGAGGCGGAAAGA
ACCAGCTGGGGCTCTAGGGGGTATCCCC
[124 nt withheld, positions 4299-4422]
C
[91 nt withheld, positions 4424-4514]
A
[49 nt withheld, positions 4516-4564]
CCTTTGACGTTGGAGTCCACGTTCTTT
[37 nt withheld, positions 4592-4628]
ACCCTATCTCGGTCTATTCTTTTGATTTATAAGGGATTTTGCCGATTTCGGCCTATTGGTTAAAAAATGA
GCTGATTTAACAAAAATTTAACGCGAATTAATTCTGTGGAATGTGTGTCAGTTAGGGTGTGGAAAGTCCC
CAGGCTCCCCAGCAGGCAGAAGTATGCAAAGCATGCATCTCAATTAGTCAGCAACCAGGTGTGGAAAGTC
CCCAGGCTCCCCAGCAGGCAGAAGTATGCAAAGCATGCATCTCAATTAGTCAGCAACCATAGTCCCGCCC
CTAACTCCGCCCATCCCGCCCCTAACTCCGCCCAGTTCCGCCCATTCTCCGCCCCATGGCTGACTAATTT
TTTTTATTTATGCAGAGGCCGAGGCCGCCTCTGCCTCTGAGCTATTCCAGAAGTAGTGAGGAGGCTTTTT
TGGAGGCCTAGGCTTTTGCAAAAAGCTCCCGGGAGCTTGTATATCCATTTTCGGATCTGATCAAGAGACA
GGATGAGGATCGTTTCGCATGATTGAACAAGATGGATTGCACGCAGGTTCTCCGGCCGCTTGGGTGGAGA
GGCTATTCGGCTATGACTGGGCACAACAGACAATCGGCTGCTCTGATGCCGCCGTGTTCCGGCTGTCAGC
GCAGGGGCGCCCGGTTCTTTTTGTCAAGACCGACCTGTCCGGTGCCCTGAATGAACTGCAGGACGAGGCA
GCGCGGCTATCGTGGCTGGCCACGACGGGCGTTCCTTGCGCAGCTGTGCTCGACGTTGTCACTGAAGCGG
GAAGGGACTGGCTGCTATTGGGCGAAGTGCCGGGGCAGGATCTCCTGTCATCTCACCTTGCTCCTGCCGA
GAAAGTATCCATCATGGCTGATGCAATGCGGCGGCTGCATACGCTTGATCCGGCTACCTGCCCATTCGAC
CACCAAGCGAAACATCGCATCGAGCGAGCACGTACTCGGATGGAAGCCGGTCTTGTCGATCAGGATGATC
TGGACGAAGAGCATCAGGGGCTCGCGCCAGCCGAACTGTTCGCCAGGCTCAAGGCGCGCATGCCCGACGG
CGAGGATCTCGTCGTGACCCATGGCGATGCCTGCTTGCCGAATATCATGGTGGAAAATGGCCGCTTTTCT
GGATTCATCGACTGTGGCCGGCTGGGTGTGGCGGACCGCTATCAGGACATAGCGTTGGCTACCCGTGATA
TTGCTGAAGAGCTTGGCGGCGAATGGGCTGACCGCTTCCTCGTGCTTTACGGTATCGCCGCTCCCGATTC
GCAGCGCATCGCCTTCTATCGCCTTCTTGACGAGTTCTTCTGAGCGGGACTCTGGGGTTCGAAATGACCG
ACCAAGCGACGCCCAACCTGCCATCACGAGATTTCGATTCCACCGCCGCCTTCTATGAAAGGTTGGGCTT
CGGAATCGTTTTCCGGGACGCCGGCTGGATGATCCTCCAGCGCGGGGATCTCATGCTGGAGTTCTTCGCC
CACCCCAACTTGTTTATTGCAGCTTATAATGGTTACAAATAAAGCAATAGCATCACAAATTTCACAAATA
AAGCATTTTTTTCACTGCATTCTAGTTGTGGTTTGTCCAAACTCATCAATGTATCTTATCATGTCTGTAT
ACCGTCGACCTCTAGCTAGAGCTTGGCGTAATCATGGTCATAGCTGTTTCCTGTGTGAAATTGTTATCCG
CTCACAATTCCACACAACATACGAGCCGGAAGCATAAAGTGTAAAGCCTGGGGTGCCTAATGAGTGAGCT
AACTCACATTAATTGCGTTGCGCTCACTGCCCGCTTTCCAGTCGGGAAACCTGTCGTGCCAGCTGCATTA
ATGAATCGGCCAACGCGCGGGGAGAGGCGGTTTGCGTATTGGGCGCTCTTCCGCTTCCTCGCTCACTGAC
TCGCTGCGCTCGGTCGTTCGGCTGCGGCGAGCGGTATCAGCTCACTCAAAGGCGGTAATACGGTTATCCA
CAGAATCAGGGGATAACGCAGGAAAGAACATGTGAGCAAAAGGCCAGCAAAAGGCCAGGAACCGTAAAAA
GGCCGCGTTGCTGGCGTTTTTCCATAGGCTCCGCCCCCCTGACGAGCATCACAAAAATCGACGCTCAAGT
CAGAGGTGGCGAAACCCGACAGGACTATAAAGATACCAGGCGTTTCCCCCTGGAAGCTCCCTCGTGCGCT
CTCCTGTTCCGACCCTGCCGCTTACCGGATACCTGTCCGCCTTTCTCCCTTCGGGAAGCGTGGCGCTTTC
TCATAGCTCACGCTGTAGGTATCTCAGTTCGGTGTAGGTCGTTCGCTCCAAGCTGGGCTGTGTGCACGAA
CCCCCCGTTCAGCCCGACCGCTGCGCCTTATCCGGTAACTATCGTCTTGAGTCCAACCCGGTAAGACACG
ACTTATCGCCACTGGCAGCAGCCACTGGTAACAGGATTAGCAGAGCGAGGTATGTAGGCGGTGCTACAGA
GTTCTTGAAGTGGTGGCCTAACTACGGCTACACTAGAAGAACAGTATTTGGTATCTGCGCTCTGCTGAAG
CCAGTTACCTTCGGAAAAAGAGTTGGTAGCTCTTGATCCGGCAAACAAACCACCGCTGGTAGCGGTGGTT
TTTTTGTTTGCAAGCAGCAGATTACGCGCAGAAAAAAAGGATCTCAAGAAGATCCTTTGATCTTTTCTAC
GGGGTCTGACGCTCAGTGGAACGAAAACTCACGTTAAGGGATTTTGGTCATGAGATTATCAAAAAGGATC
TTCACCTAGATCCTTTTAAATTAAAAATGAAGTTTTAAATCAATCTAAAGTATATATGAGTAAACTTGGT
CTGACAGTTACCAATGCTTAATCAGTGAGGCACCTATCTCAGCGATCTGTCTATTTCGTTCATCCATAGT
TGCCTGACTCCCCGTCGTGTAGATAACTACGATACGGGAGGGCTTACCATCTGGCCCCAGTGCTGCAATG
ATACCGCGAGACCCACGCTCACCGGCTCCAGATTTATCAGCAATAAACCAGCCAGCCGGAAGGGCCGAGC
GCAGAAGTGGTCCTGCAACTTTATCCGCCTCCATCCAGTCTATTAATTGTTGCCGGGAAGCTAGAGTAAG
TAGTTCGCCAGTTAATAGTTTGCGCAACGTTGTTGCCATTGCTACAGGCATCGTGGTGTCACGCTCGTCG
TTTGGTATGGCTTCATTCAGCTCCGGTTCCCAACGATCAAGGCGAGTTACATGATCCCCCATGTTGTGCA
AAAAAGCGGTTAGCTCCTTCGGTCCTCCGATCGTTGTCAGAAGTAAGTTGGCCGCAGTGTTATCACTCAT
GGTTATGGCAGCACTGCATAATTCTCTTACTGTCATGCCATCCGTAAGATGCTTTTCTGTGACTGGTGAG
TACTCAACCAAGTCATTCTGAGAATAGTGTATGCGGCGACCGAGTTGCTCTTGCCCGGCGTCAATACGGG
ATAATACCGCGCCACATAGCAGAACTTTAAAAGTGCTCATCATTGGAAAACGTTCTTCGGGGCGAAAACT
CTCAAGGATCTTACCGCTGTTGAGATCCAGTTCGATGTAACCCACTCGTGCACCCAACTGATCTTCAGCA
TCTTTTACTTTCACCAGCGTTTCTGGGTGAGCAAAAACAGGAAGGCAAAATGCCGCAAAAAAGGGAATAA
GGGCGACACGGAAATGTTGAATACTCATACTCTTCCTTTTTCAATATTATTGAAGCATTTATCAGGGTTA
TTGTCTCATGAGCGGATACATATTTGAATGTATT
Features (pLannotate 1.2.2; 20 found; start..end, strand, type, name):
     88..140     -  misc_feature   bom (fragment): basis of mobility region from pBR322
    295..674     +  enhancer       CMV enhancer: human cytomegalovirus immediate early enhancer
    675..878     +  promoter       CMV promoter: human cytomegalovirus (CMV) immediate early promoter
    874..907     +  LTR            5' LTR (truncated) (fragment): truncated 5' long terminal repeat (LTR) from HIV-1
    923..941     +  promoter       T7 promoter: promoter for bacteriophage T7 RNA polymerase
   1018..3987    +  CDS            OGA: OGA_HUMAN - Also known as HEXC, KIAA0679, MEA5, MGEA5. Experimental evidence at protein level: Swiss-Prot protein existence level 1. [Isoform 3]: Cleaves GlcNAc but not GalNAc from O- glycosylated proteins. Can use p-nitrophenyl-beta-GlcNAc as substrate but not p-nitrophenyl-beta-GalNAc or p-nitrophenyl-alpha-GlcNAc (in vitro), but has about six times lower specific activity than isoform 1. From Homo sapiens (Human).
   4029..4253    +  polyA_signal   bGH poly(A) signal: bovine growth hormone polyadenylation signal
   4257..4278    +  promoter       SV40 promoter (fragment): SV40 enhancer and early promoter
   4299..4727    +  rep_origin     f1 ori (sequence partly withheld): f1 bacteriophage origin of replication; arrow indicates direction of (+) strand synthesis
   4741..5070    +  promoter       SV40 promoter: SV40 enhancer and early promoter
   5137..5928    +  CDS            neo: KKA2_KLEPN - Also known as kan, nptII. Experimental evidence at protein level: Swiss-Prot protein existence level 1. Resistance to kanamycin, neomycin, paromomycin, ribostamycin, butirosin and gentamicin B. From Klebsiella pneumoniae.
   5952..6110    +  CDS            ble (fragment): BLE_KLEPN - Experimental evidence at protein level: Swiss-Prot protein existence level 1. Binding protein with a strong affinity to the bleomycin family of antibiotics. Binds to CL990; an antimitotic-antibiotic compound. From Klebsiella pneumoniae.
   6105..6226    +  polyA_signal   SV40 poly(A) signal: SV40 polyadenylation signal
   6299..6315    -  protein_bind   lac operator: The lac repressor binds to the lac operator to inhibit transcription in E. coli. This inhibition can be relieved by adding lactose or isopropyl-β-D-thiogalactopyranoside (IPTG). lac repressor encoded by lacI
   6323..6353    -  promoter       lac promoter: promoter for the E. coli lac operon
   6368..6389    -  protein_bind   CAP binding site: CAP binding activates transcription in the presence of cAMP. E. coli catabolite activator protein
   6402..6494    -  CDS            lacI (fragment): lac repressor; lacI; The lac repressor binds to the lac operator to inhibit transcription in E. coli. This inhibition can be relieved by adding lactose or isopropyl-β-D-thiogalactopyranoside (IPTG).
   6677..7265    -  rep_origin     ori: high-copy-number ColE1/pMB1/pBR322/pUC origin of replication
   7436..8296    -  CDS            AmpR: β-lactamase; bla; confers resistance to ampicillin, carbenicillin, and related antibiotics
   8297..29      -  promoter       AmpR promoter (across the origin): bla
