[The description below was written by a language model from this plasmid's Addgene catalogue record and pLannotate feature annotations shown in this document.]
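Description:
pcDNA3.1(+)-myc-OGA(GS-544)C181-D174N is a mammalian expression plasmid of about 8.4 kb built on the pcDNA3.1 backbone. It is propagated in E. coli through a high-copy ColE1/pUC-type origin and selected with ampicillin via the β-lactamase gene and its native promoter. An f1 origin is also present for single-stranded DNA production. For selection in mammalian cells, the backbone carries a neomycin phosphotransferase gene driven by the SV40 enhancer/early promoter and terminated by the SV40 polyadenylation signal. The short annotated fragments (bom, ble, lacI, lac promoter/operator and a truncated HIV-1 LTR match next to the CMV promoter) look like backbone remnants or incidental sequence matches rather than functional parts.

The payload is an engineered form of human O-GlcNAcase (OGA), the enzyme that removes O-GlcNAc from modified proteins, with an N-terminal myc epitope tag for detection. The coding region of roughly 3 kb is expressed from the CMV immediate-early enhancer and promoter and ends at the bovine growth hormone polyadenylation signal. A T7 promoter upstream of the insert permits in vitro transcription. The construct name indicates a D174N substitution together with modifications labelled "GS-544" and "C181", but the record does not explain what these designations mean or how they alter the protein, and the feature table annotates the region only as OGA.

The associated publication describes a small molecule-activated O-GlcNAcase for spatiotemporal removal of O-GlcNAc in live cells, so this plasmid is presumably one of the variants from that engineering work. Its specific role, such as an active design or a control, is not stated in the record.
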