Addgene plasmid #193999: pcDNA3.1(+)-myc-OGA(GS-544)C181-D174N
Purpose: plasmid encoding myc-tagged OGA(GS-544)C181-D174N
Depositing lab: Christina Woo. Depositing organization: Harvard University. Publication: Small Molecule-Activated O-GlcNAcase for Spatiotemporal Removal of O-GlcNAc in Live Cells. Ge Y, Lu H, Yang B, Woo CM. ACS Chem Biol. 2023 Jan 4. doi: 10.1021/acschembio.2c00894. PubMed 36598936.
Backbone
  Vector backbone: pcDNA3.1
  Backbone size w/o insert (bp): 5300
  Total vector size (bp): 8367
  Vector type: Mammalian Expression
Growth in bacteria
  Bacterial resistance: Ampicillin, 100 μg/mL
  Growth temperature: 37°C
  Growth strain: DH5alpha
  Copy number: Unknown
Gene/Insert
  Gene/Insert name: myc-OGA(GS-544)C181-D174N
  Species: H. sapiens (human)
  Tag / fusion protein: myc (N terminal on insert)
Terms and licenses: Academic/Nonprofit Terms; Industry Terms: Not Available to Industry
How to cite: pcDNA3.1(+)-myc-OGA(GS-544)C181-D174N was a gift from Christina Woo (Addgene plasmid # 193999 ; http://n2t.net/addgene:193999 ; RRID:Addgene_193999)
